>Addgene plasmid #144853 | TFORF3377 | addgene full sequence | sequence record 404417 | Addgene NGS Result
TTAATGTAGTCTTATGCAATACTCTTGTAGTCTTGCAACATGGTAACGATGAGTTAGCAACATGCCTTAC
AAGGAGAGAAAAAGCACCGTGCATGCCGATTGGTGGAAGTAAGGTGGTACGATCGTGCCTTATTAGGAAG
GCAACAGACGGGTCTGACATGGATTGGACGAACCACTGAATTGCCGCATTGCAGAGATATTGTATTTAAG
TGCCTAGCTCGATACATAAACGGGTCTCTCTGGTTAGACCAGATCTGAGCCTGGGAGCTCTCTGGCTAAC
TAGGGAACCCACTGCTTAAGCCTCAATAAAGCTTGCCTTGAGTGCTTCAAGTAGTGTGTGCCCGTCTGTT
GTGTGACTCTGGTAACTAGAGATCCCTCAGACCCTTTTAGTCAGTGTGGAAAATCTCTAGCAGTGGCGCC
CGAACAGGGACTTGAAAGCGAAAGGGAAACCAGAGGAGCTCTCTCGACGCAGGACTCGGCTTGCTGAAGC
GCGCACGGCAAGAGGCGAGGGGCGGCGACTGGTGAGTACGCCAAAAATTTTGACTAGCGGAGGCTAGAAG
GAGAGAGATGGGTGCGAGAGCGTCAGTATTAAGCGGGGGAGAATTAGATCGCGATGGGAAAAAATTCGGT
TAAGGCCAGGGGGAAAGAAAAAATATAAATTAAAACATATAGTATGGGCAAGCAGGGAGCTAGAACGATT
CGCAGTTAATCCTGGCCTGTTAGAAACATCAGAAGGCTGTAGACAAATACTGGGACAGCTACAACCATCC
CTTCAGACAGGATCAGAAGAACTTAGATCATTATATAATACAGTAGCAACCCTCTATTGTGTGCATCAAA
GGATAGAGATAAAAGACACCAAGGAAGCTTTAGACAAGATAGAGGAAGAGCAAAACAAAAGTAAGACCAC
CGCACAGCAAGCGGCCGCTGATCTTCAGACCTGGAGGAGGAGATATGAGGGACAATTGGAGAAGTGAATT
ATATAAATATAAAGTAGTAAAAATTGAACCATTAGGAGTAGCACCCACCAAGGCAAAGAGAAGAGTGGTG
CAGAGAGAAAAAAGAGCAGTGGGAATAGGAGCTTTGTTCCTTGGGTTCTTGGGAGCAGCAGGAAGCACTA
TGGGCGCAGCGTCAATGACGCTGACGGTACAGGCCAGACAATTATTGTCTGGTATAGTGCAGCAGCAGAA
CAATTTGCTGAGGGCTATTGAGGCGCAACAGCATCTGTTGCAACTCACAGTCTGGGGCATCAAGCAGCTC
CAGGCAAGAATCCTGGCTGTGGAAAGATACCTAAAGGATCAACAGCTCCTGGGGATTTGGGGTTGCTCTG
GAAAACTCATTTGCACCACTGCTGTGCCTTGGAATGCTAGTTGGAGTAATAAATCTCTGGAACAGATTTG
GAATCACACGACCTGGATGGAGTGGGACAGAGAAATTAACAATTACACAAGCTTAATACACTCCTTAATT
GAAGAATCGCAAAACCAGCAAGAAAAGAATGAACAAGAATTATTGGAATTAGATAAATGGGCAAGTTTGT
GGAATTGGTTTAACATAACAAATTGGCTGTGGTATATAAAATTATTCATAATGATAGTAGGAGGCTTGGT
AGGTTTAAGAATAGTTTTTGCTGTACTTTCTATAGTGAATAGAGTTAGGCAGGGATATTCACCATTATCG
TTTCAGACCCACCTCCCAACCCCGAGGGGACCCATGCATTGCATCTCAATTAGTCAGCAACCAGGTGTGG
AAAGTCCCCAGGCTCCCCAGCAGGCAGAAGTATGCAAAGCATGCGTCTCAATTAGTCAGCAACCATAGTC
CCGCCCCTAACTCCGCCCATCCCGCCCCTAACTCCGCCCAGTTCCGCCCATTCTCCGCCCCATGGCTGAC
TAATTTTTTTTATTTATGCAGAGGCCGAGGCCGCCTCGGCCTCTGAGCTATTCCAGAAGTAGTGAGGAGG
CTTTTTTGGAGGCCTAGGCTTTTGCAAAAAGCTTTCTAGAGGTACCACCGGAGCTTACCATGACCGAGTA
CAAGCCCACGGTGCGCCTCGCCACCCGCGACGACGTCCCCAGGGCCGTACGCACCCTCGCCGCCGCGTTC
GCCGACTACCCCGCCACGCGCCACACCGTCGATCCGGACCGCCACATCGAGCGGGTCACCGAGCTGCAAG
AACTCTTCCTCACGCGCGTCGGGCTCGACATCGGCAAGGTGTGGGTCGCGGACGACGGCGCCGCCGTGGC
GGTCTGGACCACGCCGGAGAGCGTCGAAGCGGGGGCGGTGTTCGCCGAGATCGGCCCGCGCATGGCCGAG
TTGAGCGGTTCCCGGCTGGCCGCGCAGCAACAGATGGAAGGCCTCCTGGCGCCGCACCGGCCCAAGGAGC
CCGCGTGGTTCCTGGCCACCGTCGGCGTCTCGCCCGACCACCAGGGCAAGGGTCTGGGCAGCGCCGTCGT
GCTCCCCGGAGTGGAGGCGGCCGAGCGCGCCGGGGTGCCCGCCTTCCTGGAGACCTCCGCGCCCCGCAAC
CTCCCCTTCTACGAGCGGCTCGGCTTCACCGTCACCGCCGACGTCGAGGTGCCCGAAGGACCGCGCACCT
GGTGCATGACCCGCAAGCCCGGTGCCAGTTAACGAATTCTAGATCTTGAGACAAATGGCAGTATTCATCC
ACAATTTTAAAAGAAAAGGGGGGATTGGGGGGTACAGTGCAGGGGAAAGAATAGTAGACATAATAGCAAC
AGACATACAAACTAAAGAATTACAAAAACAAATTACAAAAATTCAAAATTTTCGGGTTTATTACAGGGAC
AGCAGAGATCCACTTTGGCGCCGGCTCGAGGCCTGCAGGTGCAAAGATGGATAAAGTTTTAAACAGAGAG
GAATCTTTGCAGCTAATGGACCTTCTAGGTCTTGAAAGGAGTGGGAATTGGCTCCGGTGCCCGTCAGTGG
GCAGAGCGCACATCGCCCACAGTCCCCGAGAAGTTGGGGGGAGGGGTCGGCAATTGAACCGGTGCCTAGA
GAAGGTGGCGCGGGGTAAACTGGGAAAGTGATGTCGTGTACTGGCTCCGCCTTTTTCCCGAGGGTGGGGG
AGAACCGTATATAAGTGCAGTAGTCGCCGTGAACGTTCTTTTTCGCAACGGGTTTGCCGCCAGAACACAG
GTAAGTGCCGTGTGTGGTTCCCGCGGGCCTGGCCTCTTTACGGGTTATGGCCCTTGCGTGCCTTGAATTA
CTTCCACCTGGCTGCAGTACGTGATTCTTGATCCCGAGCTTCGGGTTGGAAGTGGGTGGGAGAGTTCGAG
GCCTTGCGCTTAAGGAGCCCCTTCGCCTCGTGCTTGAGTTGAGGCCTGGCCTGGGCGCTGGGGCCGCCGC
GTGCGAATCTGGTGGCACCTTCGCGCCTGTCTCGCTGCTTTCGATAAGTCTCTAGCCATTTAAAATTTTT
GATGACCTGCTGCGACGCTTTTTTTCTGGCAAGATAGTCTTGTAAATGCGGGCCAAGATCTGCACACTGG
TATTTCGGTTTTTGGGGCCGCGGGCGGCGACGGGGCCCGTGCGTCCCAGCGCACATGTTCGGCGAGGCGG
GGCCTGCGAGCGCGGCCACCGAGAATCGGACGGGGGTAGTCTCAAGCTGGCCGGCCTGCTCTGGTGCCTG
GCCTCGCGCCGCCGTGTATCGCCCCGCCCTGGGCGGCAAGGCTGGCCCGGTCGGCACCAGTTGCGTGAGC
GGAAAGATGGCCGCTTCCCGGCCCTGCTGCAGGGAGCTCAAAATGGAGGACGCGGCGCTCGGGAGAGCGG
GCGGGTGAGTCACCCACACAAAGGAAAAGGGCCTTTCCGTCCTCAGCCGTCGCTTCATGTGACTCCACGG
AGTACCGGGCGCCGTCCAGGCACCTCGATTAGTTCTCGAGCTTTTGGAGTACGTCGTCTTTAGGTTGGGG
GGAGGGGTTTTATGCGATGGAGTTTCCCCACACTGAGTGGGTGGAGACTGAAGTTAGGCCAGCTTGGCAC
TTGATGTAATTCTCCTTGGAATTTGCCCTTTTTGAGTTTGGATCTTGGTTCATTCTCAAGCCTCAGACAG
TGGTTCAAAGTTTTTTTCTTCCATTTCAGGTGTCGTGAGGCTAGCATCGATTGATCAACAAGTTTGTACA
AAAAAGTTGGCACCATGGGCATGAGGATCAAACTGCAAAGCACCAACCACCCCAACAACCTGCTGAAGGA
ACTCAACAAGTGCCGGCTCTCAGAGACCATGTGCGACGTCACCATTGTGGTGGGGAGCCGCTCCTTCCCG
GCCCACAAGGCTGTGCTGGCCTGTGCAGCTGGCTACTTCCAGAACCTCTTCCTGAATACTGGGCTTGATG
CTGCCAGGACCTATGTGGTGGACTTCATCACCCCTGCCAACTTTGAGAAGGTTCTGAGCTTTGTCTACAC
TTCAGAACTCTTCACAGACCTGATCAATGTTGGGGTCATCTACGAGGTAGCTGAGCGTCTGGGTATGGAG
GACCTCCTCCAGGCCTGTCACTCTACCTTTCCTGATCTGGAGAGCACTGCCAGGGCCAAGCCCCTGACCA
GCACCAGTGAGAGCCACTCTGGTACCCTGAGTTGTCCTTCGGCAGAACCTGCCCATCCCCTTGGAGAACT
CCGAGGTGGTGGGGACTACCTTGGTGCTGATAGAAACTATGTGTTGCCCAGTGATGCTGGAGGGAGCTAT
AAAGAGGAAGAGAAGAATGTTGCCAGTGACGCTAACCATAGCCTGCATCTGCCGCAACCGCCCCCACCAC
CGCCAAAGACAGAAGACCATGACACCCCTGCTCCCTTCACGTCCATTCCTAGCATGATGACCCAGCCACT
CCTAGGCACTGTCAGCACGGGCATCCAGACCAGCACGAGCTCCTGCCAGCCATACAAAGTTCAAAGCAAT
GGAGACTTCAGTAAAAACAGCTTCCTCACCCCTGACAATGCAGTAGACATTACCACTGGGACCAACTCCT
GTCTGAGCAATAGTGAGCACTCCAAAGATCCTGGCTTTGGGCAGATGGATGAGCTCCAGCTCGAGGACCT
GGGGGATGATGACTTGCAGTTTGAAGACCCTGCTGAGGATATAGGCACAACTGAGGAGGTGATTGAGCTG
AGTGATGACAGTGAGGATGAGTTGGCTTTTGGAGAGAATGACAATCGGGAGAATAAGGCCATGCCCTGCC
AGGTGTGCAAGAAAGTTCTAGAGCCCAACATTCAACTGATCCGGCAGCATGCTCGGGACCATGTGGACCT
GCTGACGGGCAACTGCAAGGTCTGCGAGACCCACTTCCAGGACCGAAACTCCCGGGTAACTCATGTCCTG
TCCCACATTGGTATTTTCCTTTTCTCCTGCGACATGTGTGAAACTAAGTTCTTTACCCAGTGGCAGCTGA
CCCTTCACCGACGGGATGGAATATTTGAGAACAACATCATTGTCCACCCCAACGATCCCCTGCCAGGGAA
GCTGGGTCTCTTTTCAGGGGCAGCCTCCCCAGAGCTGAAATGCGCTGCCTGTGGGAAAGTATTGGCCAAA
GATTTCCATGTGGTCCGGGGCCACATCCTTGACCATCTAAACTTGAAGGGCCAGGCCTGCAGTGTCTGCG
ACCAGCGTCACCTTAACCTCTGCAGCCTCATGTGGCACACGCTGTCCCATCTCGGCATCTCAGTCTTCTC
CTGTTCTGTCTGTGCGAACAGCTTTGTGGACTGGCATCTTCTAGAGAAGCACATGGCTGTGCACCAAAGT
CTGGAAGACGCCCTCTTCCACTGCCGCTTGTGCAGCCAGAGCTTCAAGTCAGAGGCTGCCTATCGCTACC
ACGTCAGCCAGCACAAATGCAACAGTGGCCTTGATGCACGGCCTGGTTTTGGGCTGCAGCACCCAGCTCT
CCAGAAGCGGAAGCTGCCAGCAGAGGAGTTTCTGGGTGAAGAGCTGGCGCTGCAGGGCCAACCTGGGAAC
AGCAAGTATAGCTGCAAGGTCTGTGGCAAAAGATTTGCCCACACAAGCGAATTCAACTACCACCGGCGGA
TCCACACGGGGGAGAAGCCATACCAATGTAAGGTGTGCCACAAGTTCTTTCGAGGCCGCTCGACCATCAA
GTGCCACCTAAAGACACACTCGGGGGCCCTCATGTACCGCTGCACAGTCTGTGGGCACTACAGTTCCACC
CTTAACCTCATGAGCAAACATGTTGGTGTGCACAAAGGCAGCCTCCCCCCTGACTTCACCATCGAGCAGA
CCTTCATGTACATCATCCATTCCAAAGAGGCGGATAAGAACCCGGACAGTTTGCCAACTTTCTTGTACAA
AGTGGTTGATATCGGTAAGCCTATCCCTAACCCTCTCCTCGGTCTCGATTCTACGTAGTAATGAACTAGT
CCGTAACTTGAAAGTATTTCGATTTCTTGGCTTTATATATCTTGTGGAAAGGACGAACCCAAAGCTGTCG
TGGGGGACCGACGCGTTAAGTCGACAATCAACCTCTGGATTACAAAATTTGTGAAAGATTGACTGGTATT
CTTAACTATGTTGCTCCTTTTACGCTATGTGGATACGCTGCTTTAATGCCTTTGTATCATGCTATTGCTT
CCCGTATGGCTTTCATTTTCTCCTCCTTGTATAAATCCTGGTTGCTGTCTCTTTATGAGGAGTTGTGGCC
CGTTGTCAGGCAACGTGGCGTGGTGTGCACTGTGTTTGCTGACGCAACCCCCACTGGTTGGGGCATTGCC
ACCACCTGTCAGCTCCTTTCCGGGACTTTCGCTTTCCCCCTCCCTATTGCCACGGCGGAACTCATCGCCG
CCTGCCTTGCCCGCTGCTGGACAGGGGCTCGGCTGTTGGGCACTGACAATTCCGTGGTGTTGTCGGGGAA
ATCATCGTCCTTTCCTTGGCTGCTCGCCTGTGTTGCCACCTGGATTCTGCGCGGGACGTCCTTCTGCTAC
GTCCCTTCGGCCCTCAATCCAGCGGACCTTCCTTCCCGCGGCCTGCTGCCGGCTCTGCGGCCTCTTCCGC
GTCTTCGCCTTCGCCCTCAGACGAGTCGGATCTCCCTTTGGGCCGCCTCCCCGCGTCGACTTTAAGACCA
ATGACTTACAAGGCAGCTGTAGATCTTAGCCACTTTTTAAAAGAAAAGGGGGGACTGGAAGGGCTAATTC
ACTCCCAACGAAGACAAGATCTGCTTTTTGCTTGTACTGGGTCTCTCTGGTTAGACCAGATCTGAGCCTG
GGAGCTCTCTGGCTAACTAGGGAACCCACTGCTTAAGCCTCAATAAAGCTTGCCTTGAGTGCTTCAAGTA
GTGTGTGCCCGTCTGTTGTGTGACTCTGGTAACTAGAGATCCCTCAGACCCTTTTAGTCAGTGTGGAAAA
TCTCTAGCAGTACGTATAGTAGTTCATGTCATCTTATTATTCAGTATTTATAACTTGCAAAGAAATGAAT
ATCAGAGAGTGAGAGGAACTTGTTTATTGCAGCTTATAATGGTTACAAATAAAGCAATAGCATCACAAAT
TTCACAAATAAAGCATTTTTTTCACTGCATTCTAGTTGTGGTTTGTCCAAACTCATCAATGTATCTTATC
ATGTCTGGCTCTAGCTATCCCGCCCCTAACTCCGCCCATCCCGCCCCTAACTCCGCCCAGTTCCGCCCAT
TCTCCGCCCCATGGCTGACTAATTTTTTTTATTTATGCAGAGGCCGAGGCCGCCTCGGCCTCTGAGCTAT
TCCAGAAGTAGTGAGGAGGCTTTTTTGGAGGCCTAGGGACGTACCCAATTCGCCCTATAGTGAGTCGTAT
TACGCGCGCTCACTGGCCGTCGTTTTACAACGTCGTGACTGGGAAAACCCTGGCGTTACCCAACTTAATC
GCCTTGCAGCACATCCCCCTTTCGCCAGCTGGCGTAATAGCGAAGAGGCCCGCACCGATCGCCCTTCCCA
ACAGTTGCGCAGCCTGAATGGCGAATGGG
[124 nt withheld, positions 7940-8063]
C
[91 nt withheld, positions 8065-8155]
A
[49 nt withheld, positions 8157-8205]
CCTTTGACGTTGGAGTCCACGTTCTTT
[37 nt withheld, positions 8233-8269]
ACCCTATCTCGGTCTATTCTTTTGATTTATAAGGGATTTTGCCGATTTCGGCCTATTGGTTAAAAAATGA
GCTGATTTAACAAAAATTTAACGCGAATTTTAACAAAATATTAACGCTTACAATTTAGGTGGCACTTTTC
GGGGAAATGTGCGCGGAACCCCTATTTGTTTATTTTTCTAAATACATTCAAATATGTATCCGCTCATGAG
ACAATAACCCTGATAAATGCTTCAATAATATTGAAAAAGGAAGAGTATGAGTATTCAACATTTCCGTGTC
GCCCTTATTCCCTTTTTTGCGGCATTTTGCCTTCCTGTTTTTGCTCACCCAGAAACGCTGGTGAAAGTAA
AAGATGCTGAAGATCAGTTGGGTGCACGAGTGGGTTACATCGAACTGGATCTCAACAGCGGTAAGATCCT
TGAGAGTTTTCGCCCCGAAGAACGTTTTCCAATGATGAGCACTTTTAAAGTTCTGCTATGTGGCGCGGTA
TTATCCCGTATTGACGCCGGGCAAGAGCAACTCGGTCGCCGCATACACTATTCTCAGAATGACTTGGTTG
AGTACTCACCAGTCACAGAAAAGCATCTTACGGATGGCATGACAGTAAGAGAATTATGCAGTGCTGCCAT
AACCATGAGTGATAACACTGCGGCCAACTTACTTCTGACAACGATCGGAGGACCGAAGGAGCTAACCGCT
TTTTTGCACAACATGGGGGATCATGTAACTCGCCTTGATCGTTGGGAACCGGAGCTGAATGAAGCCATAC
CAAACGACGAGCGTGACACCACGATGCCTGTAGCAATGGCAACAACGTTGCGCAAACTATTAACTGGCGA
ACTACTTACTCTAGCTTCCCGGCAACAATTAATAGACTGGATGGAGGCGGATAAAGTTGCAGGACCACTT
CTGCGCTCGGCCCTTCCGGCTGGCTGGTTTATTGCTGATAAATCTGGAGCCGGTGAGCGTGGGTCTCGCG
GTATCATTGCAGCACTGGGGCCAGATGGTAAGCCCTCCCGTATCGTAGTTATCTACACGACGGGGAGTCA
GGCAACTATGGATGAACGAAATAGACAGATCGCTGAGATAGGTGCCTCACTGATTAAGCATTGGTAACTG
TCAGACCAAGTTTACTCATATATACTTTAGATTGATTTAAAACTTCATTTTTAATTTAAAAGGATCTAGG
TGAAGATCCTTTTTGATAATCTCATGACCAAAATCCCTTAACGTGAGTTTTCGTTCCACTGAGCGTCAGA
CCCCGTAGAAAAGATCAAAGGATCTTCTTGAGATCCTTTTTTTCTGCGCGTAATCTGCTGCTTGCAAACA
AAAAAACCACCGCTACCAGCGGTGGTTTGTTTGCCGGATCAAGAGCTACCAACTCTTTTTCCGAAGGTAA
CTGGCTTCAGCAGAGCGCAGATACCAAATACTGTTCTTCTAGTGTAGCCGTAGTTAGGCCACCACTTCAA
GAACTCTGTAGCACCGCCTACATACCTCGCTCTGCTAATCCTGTTACCAGTGGCTGCTGCCAGTGGCGAT
AAGTCGTGTCTTACCGGGTTGGACTCAAGACGATAGTTACCGGATAAGGCGCAGCGGTCGGGCTGAACGG
GGGGTTCGTGCACACAGCCCAGCTTGGAGCGAACGACCTACACCGAACTGAGATACCTACAGCGTGAGCT
ATGAGAAAGCGCCACGCTTCCCGAAGGGAGAAAGGCGGACAGGTATCCGGTAAGCGGCAGGGTCGGAACA
GGAGAGCGCACGAGGGAGCTTCCAGGGGGAAACGCCTGGTATCTTTATAGTCCTGTCGGGTTTCGCCACC
TCTGACTTGAGCGTCGATTTTTGTGATGCTCGTCAGGGGGGCGGAGCCTATGGAAAAACGCCAGCAACGC
GGCCTTTTTACGGTTCCTGGCCTTTTGCTGGCCTTTTGCTCACATGTTCTTTCCTGCGTTATCCCCTGAT
TCTGTGGATAACCGTATTACCGCCTTTGAGTGAGCTGATACCGCTCGCCGCAGCCGAACGACCGAGCGCA
GCGAGTCAGTGAGCGAGGAAGCGGAAGAGCGCCCAATACGCAAACCGCCTCTCCCCGCGCGTTGGCCGAT
TCATTAATGCAGCTGGCACGACAGGTTTCCCGACTGGAAAGCGGGCAGTGAGCGCAACGCAATTAATGTG
AGTTAGCTCACTCATTAGGCACCCCAGGCTTTACACTTTATGCTTCCGGCTCGTATGTTGTGTGGAATTG
TGAGCGGATAACAATTTCACACAGGAAACAGCTATGACCATGATTACGCCAAGCGCGCAATTAACCCTCA
CTAAAGGGAACAAAAGCTGGAGCTGCAAGC
Features (pLannotate 1.2.2; 34 found; start..end, strand, type, name):
      5..231     +  promoter       RSV promoter: Rous sarcoma virus enhancer/promoter
    232..412     +  LTR            5' LTR (truncated): truncated 5' long terminal repeat (LTR) from HIV-1
    459..584     +  misc_feature   HIV-1 Ψ: packaging signal of human immunodeficiency virus type 1
    568..931     +  CDS            HIV-1 gag (fragment): gag protein from human immunodeficiency virus 1; gag
   1077..1310    +  misc_feature   RRE: The Rev response element (RRE) of HIV-1 allows for Rev-dependent mRNA export from the nucleus to the cytoplasm.
   1687..1713    +  CDS            Rev (fragment): human immunodeficiency virus 1 (HIV-1) Rev protein; rev; enhances nuclear export of unspliced and incompletely spliced viral mRNAs
   1720..1743    +  promoter       SV40 promoter (fragment): SV40 early promoter
   1744..1815    +  promoter       SV40 promoter (fragment): SV40 enhancer and early promoter
   1839..1974    +  rep_origin     SV40 ori: SV40 origin of replication
   2020..2616    +  CDS            PuroR (fragment): puromycin N-acetyltransferase; pac from Streptomyces; confers resistance to puromycin
   2665..2782    +  misc_feature   cPPT/CTS: central polypurine tract and central termination sequence of HIV-1
   2847..2913    +  CDS            small t antigen (fragment): SV40 (simian virus 40) small t antigen
   2920..4098    +  promoter       EF-1α promoter: strong constitutive promoter for human elongation factor EF-1α
   4119..4136    +  protein_bind   attB1 (fragment): mutant version of attB; core recombination site for the Gateway® BP reaction BP Clonase™
   4145..6280    +  CDS            ZBTB39: ZBT39_HUMAN - Also known as KIAA0352. Experimental evidence at protein level: Swiss-Prot protein existence level 1. May be involved in transcriptional regulation. From Homo sapiens (Human).
   6288..6305    -  protein_bind   attB2 (fragment): mutant version of attB; core recombination site for the Gateway® BP reaction BP Clonase™
   6314..6355    +  CDS            V5 tag: epitope tag from simian virus 5
   6371..6424    +  promoter       U6 promoter (fragment): RNA polymerase III promoter for human U6 snRNA
   6466..7054    +  misc_feature   WPRE: woodchuck hepatitis virus posttranscriptional regulatory element
   7105..7124    +  misc_feature   cPPT/CTS (fragment): central polypurine tract and central termination sequence of HIV-1
   7126..7359    +  LTR            3' LTR (ΔU3): self-inactivating 3' long terminal repeat (LTR) from HIV-1
   7437..7558    +  polyA_signal   SV40 poly(A) signal: SV40 polyadenylation signal
   7598..7733    +  rep_origin     SV40 ori: SV40 origin of replication
   7754..7772    -  promoter       T7 promoter: promoter for bacteriophage T7 RNA polymerase
   7780..7935    +  CDS            lacZα (fragment): LacZα fragment of β-galactosidase; lacZ fragment
   7940..8368    +  rep_origin     f1 ori (sequence partly withheld): f1 bacteriophage origin of replication; arrow indicates direction of (+) strand synthesis
   8421..8525    +  promoter       AmpR promoter: bla
   8526..9386    +  CDS            AmpR: β-lactamase; bla; confers resistance to ampicillin, carbenicillin, and related antibiotics
   9557..10145   +  rep_origin     ori: high-copy-number ColE1/pMB1/pBR322/pUC origin of replication
  10328..10420   +  CDS            lacI (fragment): lac repressor; lacI; The lac repressor binds to the lac operator to inhibit transcription in E. coli. This inhibition can be relieved by adding lactose or isopropyl-β-D-thiogalactopyranoside (IPTG).
  10433..10454   +  protein_bind   CAP binding site: CAP binding activates transcription in the presence of cAMP. E. coli catabolite activator protein
  10469..10499   +  promoter       lac promoter: promoter for the E. coli lac operon
  10507..10523   +  protein_bind   lac operator: The lac repressor binds to the lac operator to inhibit transcription in E. coli. This inhibition can be relieved by adding lactose or isopropyl-β-D-thiogalactopyranoside (IPTG). lac repressor encoded by lacI
  10568..10586   +  promoter       T3 promoter: promoter for bacteriophage T3 RNA polymerase
