[The description below was written by a language model from this plasmid's Addgene catalogue record and pLannotate feature annotations shown in this document.]
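Description:
TFORF3377 is a third-generation-style, self-inactivating lentiviral expression plasmid built on the pLX_TRC317 backbone and carrying the human zinc finger and BTB domain transcription factor ZBTB39 (also known as ZNF922 or KIAA0352). It is one member of a barcoded transcription factor ORF collection. In bacteria it is maintained through a high-copy ColE1/pUC-type origin and selected with ampicillin via the bla gene. An f1 origin and remnants of a lac/T7/T3 cloning region are also present in the backbone. The depositor notes that the plasmid can recombine, as is common with LTR-containing vectors.

The viral cassette begins with an RSV promoter driving a truncated HIV-1 5' LTR, followed by the Ψ packaging signal with a gag fragment, the Rev response element, and a cPPT/CTS. It ends in a ΔU3 3' LTR followed by an SV40 polyadenylation signal. Within this unit, an SV40 early promoter drives puromycin N-acetyltransferase for selection of transduced mammalian cells. Downstream of it, the strong constitutive EF-1α promoter drives the ZBTB39 ORF. The ORF was introduced by Gateway recombination, so it is flanked by attB1 and attB2 sites and is fused at its C terminus to a V5 epitope tag for detection. A WPRE downstream enhances transcript stability and expression.

According to the record, each construct in the collection carries a unique 24-bp barcode, although the feature table does not annotate it separately. The barcode allows the overexpressed factor to be identified in pooled screens, such as those surveying transcription factors that direct cell differentiation.
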