Addgene plasmid #144853: TFORF3377
Purpose: Lentiviral vector for overexpressing transcription factor ORFs with unique 24-bp barcodes. Barcodes facilitate identification of transcription factors in pooled screens.
Depositing lab: Feng Zhang. Depositing organization: Broad Institute. Publication: A transcription factor atlas of directed differentiation. Joung J, Ma S, Tay T, Geiger-Schuller KR, Kirchgatterer PC, Verdine VK, Guo B, Arias-Garcia MA, Allen WE, Singh A, Kuksenko O, Abudayyeh OO, Gootenberg JS, Fu Z, Macrae RK, Buenrostro JD, Regev A, Zhang F. Cell. 2023 Jan 5;186(1):209-229.e26. doi: 10.1016/j.cell.2022.11.026. PubMed 36608654.
Backbone
  Vector backbone: pLX_TRC317
  Backbone manufacturer: Broad Institute Genetic Perturbation Platform
  Backbone size w/o insert (bp): 8264
  Vector type: Mammalian Expression, Lentiviral
  Selectable markers: Puromycin
Growth in bacteria
  Bacterial resistance: Ampicillin, 100 μg/mL
  Growth temperature: 37°C
  Growth strain: NEB Stable
  Copy number: High Copy
Gene/Insert
  Gene/Insert name: ZBTB39
  Species: H. sapiens (human)
  Insert size (bp): 2345
  Entrez Gene: ZBTB39 (a.k.a. ZNF922, KIAA0352)
  Promoter: EF1a
  Tag / fusion protein: V5 (C terminal on insert)
  Cloning method: Gateway Cloning
  Sequencing primers: 5′ GGGTGGAGACTGAAGTTAGGCCAG; 3′ CACATAGCGTAAAAGGAGCAACATAG
Resource information
  A portion of this plasmid was derived from a plasmid made by: Broad Institute Genetic Perturbation Platform
Terms and licenses: Academic/Nonprofit Terms; Industry Terms: Not Available to Industry
Depositor comments: NM_014830.2 Please test multiple small colonies in case of plasmid recombination. To make this collection available in a timely manner, a portion of this collection was not fully sequenced by Addgene. If an Addgene verified full plasmid sequence is not available, please contact us prior to placing an order to request the full sequence.
How to cite: TFORF3377 was a gift from Feng Zhang (Addgene plasmid # 144853 ; http://n2t.net/addgene:144853 ; RRID:Addgene_144853)
