>Addgene plasmid #144853 | TFORF3377 | depositor partial sequence | sequence record 286674 | Insert
ATCGATTGATCAACAAGTTTGTACAAAAAAGTTGGCACCATGGGCATGAGGATCAAACTGCAAAGCACCA
ACCACCCCAACAACCTGCTGAAGGAACTCAACAAGTGCCGGCTCTCAGAGACCATGTGCGACGTCACCAT
TGTGGTGGGGAGCCGCTCCTTCCCGGCCCACAAGGCTGTGCTGGCCTGTGCAGCTGGCTACTTCCAGAAC
CTCTTCCTGAATACTGGGCTTGATGCTGCCAGGACCTATGTGGTGGACTTCATCACCCCTGCCAACTTTG
AGAAGGTTCTGAGCTTTGTCTACACTTCAGAACTCTTCACAGACCTGATCAATGTTGGGGTCATCTACGA
GGTAGCTGAGCGTCTGGGTATGGAGGACCTCCTCCAGGCCTGTCACTCTACCTTTCCTGATCTGGAGAGC
ACTGCCAGGGCCAAGCCCCTGACCAGCACCAGTGAGAGCCACTCTGGTACCCTGAGTTGTCCTTCGGCAG
AACCTGCCCATCCCCTTGGAGAACTCCGAGGTGGTGGGGACTACCTTGGTGCTGATAGAAACTATGTGTT
GCCCAGTGATGCTGGAGGGAGCTATAAAGAGGAAGAGAAGAATGTTGCCAGTGACGCTAACCATAGCCTG
CATCTGCCGCAACCGCCCCCACCACCGCCAAAGACAGAAGACCATGACACCCCTGCTCCCTTCACGTCCA
TTCCTAGCATGATGACCCAGCCACTCCTAGGCACTGTCAGCACGGGCATCCAGACCAGCACGAGCTCCTG
CCAGCCATACAAAGTTCAAAGCAATGGAGACTTCAGTAAAAACAGCTTCCTCACCCCTGACAATGCAGTA
GACATTACCACTGGGACCAACTCCTGTCTGAGCAATAGTGAGCACTCCAAAGATCCTGGCTTTGGGCAGA
TGGATGAGCTCCAGCTCGAGGACCTGGGGGATGATGACTTGCAGTTTGAAGACCCTGCTGAGGATATAGG
CACAACTGAGGAGGTGATTGAGCTGAGTGATGACAGTGAGGATGAGTTGGCTTTTGGAGAGAATGACAAT
CGGGAGAATAAGGCCATGCCCTGCCAGGTGTGCAAGAAAGTTCTAGAGCCCAACATTCAACTGATCCGGC
AGCATGCTCGGGACCATGTGGACCTGCTGACGGGCAACTGCAAGGTCTGCGAGACCCACTTCCAGGACCG
AAACTCCCGGGTAACTCATGTCCTGTCCCACATTGGTATTTTCCTTTTCTCCTGCGACATGTGTGAAACT
AAGTTCTTTACCCAGTGGCAGCTGACCCTTCACCGACGGGATGGAATATTTGAGAACAACATCATTGTCC
ACCCCAACGATCCCCTGCCAGGGAAGCTGGGTCTCTTTTCAGGGGCAGCCTCCCCAGAGCTGAAATGCGC
TGCCTGTGGGAAAGTATTGGCCAAAGATTTCCATGTGGTCCGGGGCCACATCCTTGACCATCTAAACTTG
AAGGGCCAGGCCTGCAGTGTCTGCGACCAGCGTCACCTTAACCTCTGCAGCCTCATGTGGCACACGCTGT
CCCATCTCGGCATCTCAGTCTTCTCCTGTTCTGTCTGTGCGAACAGCTTTGTGGACTGGCATCTTCTAGA
GAAGCACATGGCTGTGCACCAAAGTCTGGAAGACGCCCTCTTCCACTGCCGCTTGTGCAGCCAGAGCTTC
AAGTCAGAGGCTGCCTATCGCTACCACGTCAGCCAGCACAAATGCAACAGTGGCCTTGATGCACGGCCTG
GTTTTGGGCTGCAGCACCCAGCTCTCCAGAAGCGGAAGCTGCCAGCAGAGGAGTTTCTGGGTGAAGAGCT
GGCGCTGCAGGGCCAACCTGGGAACAGCAAGTATAGCTGCAAGGTCTGTGGCAAAAGATTTGCCCACACA
AGCGAATTCAACTACCACCGGCGGATCCACACGGGGGAGAAGCCATACCAATGTAAGGTGTGCCACAAGT
TCTTTCGAGGCCGCTCGACCATCAAGTGCCACCTAAAGACACACTCGGGGGCCCTCATGTACCGCTGCAC
AGTCTGTGGGCACTACAGTTCCACCCTTAACCTCATGAGCAAACATGTTGGTGTGCACAAAGGCAGCCTC
CCCCCTGACTTCACCATCGAGCAGACCTTCATGTACATCATCCATTCCAAAGAGGCGGATAAGAACCCGG
ACAGTTTGCCAACTTTCTTGTACAAAGTGGTTGATATCGGTAAGCCTATCCCTAACCCTCTCCTCGGTCT
CGATTCTACGTAGTAATGAACTAGTCCGTAACTTGAAAGTATTTCGATTTCTTGGCTTTATATATCTTGT
GGAAAGGACGAACCCAAAGCTGTCGTGGGGGACCG
