>Addgene plasmid #144853 | TFORF3377 | depositor partial sequence | sequence record 286675 | Barcode
ACCCAAAGCTGTCGTGGGGGACCG
